Addgene plasmid #235486: pHK-cinI
Purpose: Inducible gene cinI for OC14-HSL production by Ptac promoter
Depositing lab: Yolanda Schaerli. Depositing organization: Universite de Lausanne (UNIL). Publication: Engineering intercellular communication using M13 phagemid and CRISPR-based gene regulation for multicellular computing in Escherichia coli. Kusumawardhani H, Zoppi F, Avendano R, Schaerli Y. Nat Commun. 2025 Apr 15;16(1):3569. doi: 10.1038/s41467-025-58760-z. PubMed 40234414.
Backbone
  Vector backbone: pCDF
  Vector type: Bacterial Expression
Growth in bacteria
  Bacterial resistance: Spectinomycin, 50 μg/mL
  Growth temperature: 37°C
  Growth strain: DH5alpha
  Copy number: High Copy
Gene/Insert
  Gene/Insert name: cinI
  Species: Rhizobium leguminosarum
  Cloning method: Gibson Cloning
Terms and licenses: Academic/Nonprofit Terms; Industry Terms: Not Available to Industry
Depositor comments: JM101 (working strain for phagemid transfer). Please visit https://doi.org/10.1101/2024.08.28.610043 for bioRxiv preprint.
How to cite: pHK-cinI was a gift from Yolanda Schaerli (Addgene plasmid # 235486 ; http://n2t.net/addgene:235486 ; RRID:Addgene_235486)
