[The description below was written by a language model from this plasmid's Addgene catalogue record and pLannotate feature annotations shown in this document.]
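Description:
pHK-cinI is a 4,686 nt bacterial expression plasmid built on a pCDF backbone for use in Escherichia coli. It replicates from the CloDF13 (CDF) origin, which is compatible with other common origin classes and so allows the plasmid to be maintained alongside additional plasmids in the same cell. Selection is by spectinomycin, conferred by the aadA (SmR) aminoglycoside adenylyltransferase gene, which is annotated downstream of an AmpR (bla) promoter. The catalogue entry lists the plasmid as high copy.

The payload is cinI from Rhizobium leguminosarum, inserted by Gibson cloning. CinI is an acyl-homoserine lactone synthase, and the stated purpose is inducible production of the quorum-sensing signal OC14-HSL. Expression is driven by the hybrid tac promoter followed by a symmetric lac operator, and the plasmid carries its own lacI gene with its promoter in the opposite orientation, so transcription is held off by Lac repressor and can be released with an inducer such as IPTG. The automated annotation does not label the cinI coding sequence itself. It presumably lies in the unannotated stretch between the operator and the downstream T7 terminator, which is followed by rrnB T1 and T2 terminator elements that insulate the cassette. Short fragments annotated as a tetracycline resistance gene and an araBAD promoter appear to be non-functional remnants of cloning.

The associated work concerns engineered intercellular communication in E. coli using M13 phagemid transfer and CRISPR-based gene regulation for multicellular computing. In that context, the plasmid would equip sender cells to emit a diffusible AHL signal on demand. The depositor notes JM101 as the working strain for phagemid transfer.
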