Features (pLannotate 1.2.2; 12 found; start..end, strand, type, name):
     97..137     -  CDS            TcR (fragment): tetracycline efflux protein; tet; confers resistance to tetracycline
    223..1302    -  CDS            lacI: LACI_ECOLI - Experimental evidence at protein level: Swiss-Prot protein existence level 1. Repressor of the lactose operon. Binds allolactose as an inducer. From Escherichia coli (strain K12).
   1303..1376    -  promoter       lacI promoter (fragment): lacI
   1397..1416    +  promoter       araBAD promoter (fragment): araBAD; promoter of the L-arabinose operon of E. coli; the araC regulatory gene is transcribed in the opposite direction (Guzman et al., 1995)
   1438..1466    +  promoter       tac promoter: strong E. coli promoter; hybrid between the trp and lac UV5 promoters
   1472..1491    +  protein_bind   lac operator (symmetric): The lac repressor binds to the lac operator to inhibit transcription in E. coli. This inhibition can be relieved by adding lactose or isopropyl-β-D-thiogalactopyranoside (IPTG). The symmetric lac operator was optimized for tight binding of lac repressor. lac repressor encoded by lacI
   2627..2674    +  terminator     T7 terminator: transcription terminator for bacteriophage T7 RNA polymerase
   2686..2729    -  terminator     rrnB T1 terminator: Escherichia coli rrnB; transcription terminator T1 from the E. coli rrnB gene
   2861..2888    +  terminator     rrnB T2 terminator: transcription terminator T2 from the E. coli rrnB gene
   3017..3808    -  CDS            SmR: aminoglycoside adenylyltransferase (Murphy, 1985); aadA; confers resistance to spectinomycin and streptomycin
   3809..3900    -  promoter       AmpR promoter: bla
   3948..4686    -  rep_origin     CloDF13 ori: Plasmids containing the CloDF13 (CDF) origin of replication can be propagated in E. coli cells that contain additional plasmids with compatible origins.
>Addgene plasmid #235486 | pHK-cinI | addgene full sequence | sequence record 472226 | Addgene NGS Result
TTTTCTACTGAACCGCTCTAGATTTCAGTGCAATTTATCTCTTCAAATGTAGCACCTGAAGTCAGCCCCA
TACGATATAAGTTGTAATTCTCATGTTAGTCATGCCCCGCGCCCACCGGAAGGAGCTGACTGGGTTGCTC
CTAGGATGCAGTGACTCGCACATTTCCCCGAAAAGTGCCACCTGAATTCGAAATCCCTGAAACTGAGACT
GTAGAAAATTCACTGCCCGCTTTCCAGTCGGGAAACCTGTCGTGCCAGCTGCATTAATGAATCGGCCAAC
GCGCGGGGAGAGGCGGTTTGCGTATTGGGCGCCAGGGTGGTTTTTCTTTTCACCAGTGAGACTGGCAACA
GCTGATTGCCCTTCACCGCCTGGCCCTGAGAGAGTTGCAGCAAGCGGTCCACGCTGGTTTGCCCCAGCAG
GCGAAAATCCTGTTTGATGGTGGTTAACGGCGGGATATAACATGAGCTATCTTCGGTATCGTCGTATCCC
ACTACCGAGATATCCGCACCAACGCGCAGCCCGGACTCGGTAATGGCGCGCATTGCGCCCAGCGCCATCT
GATCGTTGGCAACCAGCATCGCAGTGGGAACGATGCCCTCATTCAGCATTTGCATGGTTTGTTGAAAACC
GGACATGGCACTCCAGTCGCCTTCCCGTTCCGCTATCGGCTGAATTTGATTGCGAGTGAGATATTTATGC
CAGCCAGCCAGACGCAGACGCGCCGAGACAGAACTTAATGGGCCCGCTAACAGCGCGATTTGCTGGTGAC
CCAATGCGACCAGATGCTCCACGCCCAGTCGCGTACCGTCCTCATGGGAGAAAATAATACTGTTGATGGG
TGTCTGGTCAGAGACATCAAGAAATAACGCCGGAACATTAGTGCAGGCAGCTTCCACAGCAATGGCATCC
TGGTCATCCAGCGGATAGTTAATGATCAGCCCACTGACGCGTTGCGCGAGAAGATTGTGCACCGCCGCTT
TACAGGCTTCGACGCCGCTTCGTTCTACCATCGACACCACCACGCTGGCACCCAGTTGATCGGCGCGAGA
TTTAATCGCCGCGACAATTTGCGACGGCGCGTGCAGGGCCAGACTGGAGGTGGCAACGCCAATCAGCAAC
GACTGTTTGCCCGCCAGTTGTTGTGCCACGCGGTTGGGAATGTAATTCAGCTCCGCCATCGCCGCTTCCA
CTTTTTCCCGCGTTTTCGCAGAAACGTGGCTGGCCTGGTTCACCACGCGGGAAACGGTCTGATAAGAGAC
ACCGGCATACTCTGCGACATCGTATAACGTTACTGGTTTCATATTCACCACCCTGAATTGACTCTCTTCC
GGGCGCTATCATGCCATACCGCGAAAGGTTTTGCGCCATTCGATGGCGCGCCGCCATTGCGGCCGCGCCG
TCACTGCGTCTTTTACGAGCTCAGCCTGCGGTCCGGGTTGACAATTAATCATCGGCTCGTATAATGTGTG
GAATTGTGAGCGCTCACAATTTCGCTGGGACGCCCGAGAGCCGAATCGCACTTATTTACAGTAGTTCAGC
CTGCGGTCCGGCTGCCGTATAGGCAGAAAGAGGAGAAAATGCGGGGGAGTGTTACTAGTATGTTCGTTAT
CATTCAGGCACATGAGTATCAGAAATACGCTGCCGTACTCGACCAGATGTTTCGTCTGCGCAAGAAGGTC
TTCGCCGATACGCTCTGCTGGGACGTTCCTGTCATCGGCCCTTACGAACGTGACAGCTACGATTCGCTTG
CTCCCGCCTATCTCGTCTGGTGCAACGACAGCCGCACCCGTCTTTATGGCGGCATGCGCCTGATGCCGAC
GACCGGCCCGACCCTTCTCTACGACGTCTTCCGCGAGACGTTCCCTGATGCCGCCGATCTTATCGCCCCC
GGCATCTGGGAAGGCACGCGCATGTGCATCGACGAGGAGGCGATCGCCAAGGATTTCCCCGAGATCGACG
CCGGCCGCGCCTTCTCCATGATGCTGCTCGCGCTTTGCGAATGCGCGCTCGATCACGGCATCCACACGAT
GATCTCCAACTACGAGCCCTACCTCAAGCGCGTCTACAAGCGCGCCGGCGCCGAGGTGGAAGAACTCGGC
CGCGCAGACGGCTACGGCAAATATCCCGTCTGCTGCGGCGCCTTCGAAGTCTCGGACCGCGTGCTGCGCA
AGATGCGCGCCGCCCTCGGCCTCACCCTACCCCTTTATGTCAGGCACGTGCCGGCCCGCTCGGTCGTGAC
CCAATTCCTGGAGATGGCAGCAGCAGCGAACGACGAAAATTACGCCCTTGCAGCGTAATAAAGTTCACTG
CCGTATAGGCAGTCGCTGGGACGCCCGCTCGGTACCAAATTCCAGAAAAGAGGCCTCCCGAAAGGGGGGC
CTTTTTTCGTTTTGGTCCTAATAGATAAAGGATAGGTCTGGTAGTGTTGTTCGTTCTCGCAGGTAAATCA
ATAATACTCAGCAGTTCCGTAGACTTTTCAGTGGGACAGGGTAGCGATAACAGATAGATTGTAATAAGAC
ACAGTAGGTGCTCGTAGTTGCGTGAAGAGAACCGCTCAGGAAATCCAGTCAGAAGTATTGGTAATCGTTG
AAAACTCAGTCGACTGCTGCCACCGCTGAGCAATAACTAGCATAACCCCTTGGGGCCTCTAAACGGGTCT
TGAGGGGTTTTTTGCCAGGCATCAAATAAAACGAAAGGCTCAGTCGGAAGACTGGGCCTTTCGTTTTATC
TGTTGTTTGTCGGTGAACGCTCTCCTGAGTAGGACAAATCCGCCGGGAGCGGATTTGAACGTTGTGAAGC
AACGGCCCGGAGGGTGGCGGGCAGGACGCCCGCCATAAACTGCCAGGCATCAAACTAAGCAGAAGGCCAT
CCTGACGGATGGCCTTTTTGCGTTTCAGATCTACCGGTAAACCAGCAATAGACATAAGCGGCTATTTAAC
GACCCTGCCCTGAACCGACGACCGGGTCATCGTGGCCGGATCTTGCGGCCCCTCGGCTTGAACGAATTGT
TAGACATTATTTGCCGACTACCTTGGTGATCTCGCCTTTCACGTAGTGGACAAATTCTTCCAACTGATCT
GCGCGCGAGGCCAAGCGATCTTCTTCTTGTCCAAGATAAGCCTGTCTAGCTTCAAGTATGACGGGCTGAT
ACTGGGCCGGCAGGCGCTCCATTGCCCAGTCGGCAGCGACATCCTTCGGCGCGATTTTGCCGGTTACTGC
GCTGTACCAAATGCGGGACAACGTAAGCACTACATTTCGCTCATCGCCAGCCCAGTCGGGCGGCGAGTTC
CATAGCGTTAAGGTTTCATTTAGCGCCTCAAATAGATCCTGTTCAGGAACCGGATCAAAGAGTTCCTCCG
CCGCTGGACCTACCAAGGCAACGCTATGTTCTCTTGCTTTTGTCAGCAAGATAGCCAGATCAATGTCGAT
CGTGGCTGGCTCGAAGATACCTGCAAGAATGTCATTGCGCTGCCATTCTCCAAATTGCAGTTCGCGCTTA
GCTGGATAACGCCACGGAATGATGTCGTCGTGCACAACAATGGTGACTTCTACAGCGCGGAGAATCTCGC
TCTCTCCAGGGGAAGCCGAAGTTTCCAAAAGGTCGTTGATCAAAGCTCGCCGCGTTGTTTCATCAAGCCT
TACGGTCACCGTAACCAGCAAATCAATATCACTGTGTGGCTTCAGGCCGTCATCCACTGCGGAGCCGTAC
AAATGTACGGCCAGCAACGTCGGTTCGAGATGGCGCTCGATGACGCCAACTACCTCTGATAGTTGAGTCG
ATACTTCGGCGATCACCGCTTCCCTCATACTCTTCCTTTTTCAATATTATTGAAGCATTTATCAGGGTTA
TTGTCTCATGAGCGGATACATATTTGAATGTATTTAGAAAAATAAACAAATAGCTAGCTCACTCGGTCGC
TACGCTCCGGGCGTGAGACTGCGGCGGGCGCTGCGGACACATACAAAGTTACCCACAGATTCCGTGGATA
AGCAGGGGACTAACATGTGAGGCAAAACAGCAGGGCCGCGCCGGTGGCGTTTTTCCATAGGCTCCGCCCT
CCTGCCAGAGTTCACATAAACAGACGCTTTTCCGGTGCATCTGTGGGAGCCGTGAGGCTCAACCATGAAT
CTGACAGTACGGGCGAAACCCGACAGGACTTAAAGATCCCCACCGTTTCCGGCGGGTCGCTCCCTCTTGC
GCTCTCCTGTTCCGACCCTGCCGTTTACCGGATACCTGTTCCGCCTTTCTCCCTTACGGGAAGTGTGGCG
CTTTCTCATAGCTCACACACTGGTATCTCGGCTCGGTGTAGGTCGTTTGCTCCAAGCTGGGCTGTAAGCA
AGAACTCCCCGTTCAGCCCGACTGCTGCGCCTTATCCGGTAACTGTTCACTTGAGTCCAACCCGGAAAAG
CACGGTAAAACGCCACTGGCAGCAGCCATTGGTAACTGGGAGTTCGCAGAGGATTTGTTTAGCTAAACAC
GCGGTTGCTCTTGAAGTGTGCGCCAAAGTCCGGCTACACTGGAAGGACAGATTTGGTTGCTGTGCTCTGC
GAAAGCCAGTTACCACGGTTAAGCAGTTCCCCAACTGACTTAACCTTCGATCAAACCACCTCCCCAGGTG
GTTTTTTCGTTTACAGGGCAAAAGATTACGCGCAGAAAAAAAGGATCTCAAGAAGATCCTTTGATC
